Addgene plasmid #139486: pISH-Olfr156
Purpose: Template to synthesize riboprobes for in situ hybridization (ISH)
Depositing lab: Peter Mombaerts. Depositing organization: Max Planck Research Unit for Neurogenetics. Publication: The Zonal Organization of Odorant Receptor Gene Choice in the Main Olfactory Epithelium of the Mouse. Zapiec B, Mombaerts P. Cell Rep. 2020 Mar 24;30(12):4220-4234.e5. doi: 10.1016/j.celrep.2020.02.110. PubMed 32209480.
Backbone
  Vector backbone: pGEM-T-easy
  Backbone manufacturer: Promega
  Backbone size w/o insert (bp): 3000
  Total vector size (bp): 3300
  Modifications to backbone: Insert of probe sequence
  Vector type: ISH probe
Growth in bacteria
  Bacterial resistance: Ampicillin, 100 μg/mL
  Growth temperature: 37°C
  Growth strain: DH5alpha
  Copy number: Unknown
Gene/Insert
  Gene/Insert name: ISH probe for Olfr156 - UTR (alt name: pISH-Olfr156)
  Species: M. musculus (mouse)
  Insert size (bp): 348
  Entrez Gene: Olfr156 (a.k.a. MOR262-6, OR37B, Olfr37b, mOR37b)
  Cloning method: Unknown
  Sequencing primers: 5′ M13f; 3′ M13r
Terms and licenses: Academic/Nonprofit Terms; Industry Terms: Not Available to Industry
How to cite: pISH-Olfr156 was a gift from Peter Mombaerts (Addgene plasmid # 139486 ; http://n2t.net/addgene:139486 ; RRID:Addgene_139486)
