[The description below was written by a language model from this plasmid's Addgene catalogue record and pLannotate feature annotations shown in this document.]
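Description:
pISH-Olfr156 is a small bacterial cloning plasmid, about 3.3–3.4 kb, that serves as an in vitro transcription template for riboprobes used in in situ hybridization. It is built on the commercial pGEM-T Easy backbone. The only recorded modification is the insertion of a 348 bp probe sequence taken from an untranslated region of mouse Olfr156, an odorant receptor gene also known as MOR262-6, OR37B or Olfr37b. The cloning method is not recorded. The plasmid is propagated in E. coli through a high-copy ColE1/pUC-type origin and selected with ampicillin through the β-lactamase gene and its own promoter. An f1 phage origin is also present, which in principle allows single-stranded DNA production.

In the sequenced record, a T7 promoter lies at one end of the cloning region and an SP6 promoter faces inward from the other end, leaving an unannotated interval of roughly 400–500 bp that is consistent with the probe insert. This convergent arrangement allows either strand to be transcribed by choosing the matching phage RNA polymerase, giving antisense probe and sense control. The record does not say which promoter yields the antisense strand. The lac promoter, operator and CAP site, together with the lacZα fragments, are remnants of the backbone's blue/white screening system, which the insert interrupts. The short hit to a hornet peptide next to the SP6 promoter is almost certainly a spurious automated annotation, and the small lacI and bom fragments are backbone remnants with no functional role here. The plasmid has no eukaryotic expression elements. It was deposited in connection with a study of the zonal pattern of odorant receptor gene choice in the mouse main olfactory epithelium.
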