Features (pLannotate 1.2.2; 13 found; start..end, strand, type, name):
      1..19      +  promoter       T7 promoter: promoter for bacteriophage T7 RNA polymerase
    433..495     -  CDS            VESPI_VESMG (fragment): Experimental evidence at protein level: Swiss-Prot protein existence level 1. Shows contractile activity on isolated ileum smooth muscle. From Vespa magnifica (Hornet).
    507..525     -  promoter       SP6 promoter: promoter for bacteriophage SP6 RNA polymerase
    567..583     -  protein_bind   lac operator: The lac repressor binds to the lac operator to inhibit transcription in E. coli. This inhibition can be relieved by adding lactose or isopropyl-β-D-thiogalactopyranoside (IPTG). lac repressor encoded by lacI
    591..621     -  promoter       lac promoter: promoter for the E. coli lac operon
    636..657     -  protein_bind   CAP binding site: CAP binding activates transcription in the presence of cAMP. E. coli catabolite activator protein
    670..762     -  CDS            lacI (fragment): lac repressor; lacI; The lac repressor binds to the lac operator to inhibit transcription in E. coli. This inhibition can be relieved by adding lactose or isopropyl-β-D-thiogalactopyranoside (IPTG).
    945..1533    -  rep_origin     ori: high-copy-number ColE1/pMB1/pBR322/pUC origin of replication
   1704..2564    -  CDS            AmpR: β-lactamase; bla; confers resistance to ampicillin, carbenicillin, and related antibiotics
   2565..2669    -  promoter       AmpR promoter: bla
   2696..2746    +  misc_feature   bom (fragment): basis of mobility region from pBR322
   2774..3202    -  rep_origin     f1 ori (sequence partly withheld): f1 bacteriophage origin of replication; arrow indicates direction of (+) strand synthesis
   3206..3363    -  CDS            lacZα (fragment): LacZα fragment of β-galactosidase; lacZ fragment
>Addgene plasmid #139486 | pISH-Olfr156 | addgene full sequence | sequence record 307219 | Addgene NGS Result
TAATACGACTCACTATAGGGCGAATTGGGCCCGACGTCGCATGCTCCCGGCCGCCATGGCGGCCGCGGGA
ATTCGATTGTAGGTCAGAAATGCCTGATTCAGTGATAGTGAGGAAGGAAGTGGGTTACTTCCCCGTTCAG
TGCACACAGGGCTTGGCTGGGAATGGTCAATCATTCAGCATAGCCTTGATGGCTAGCCCTGAAGATCAGT
CTGGACTGAGTTCTTCGTGAGTGACTGGGCTGGACCATGGACTCTTTAGAATCAAGACACTGGTTGTACA
AAATATCCTAGAACCAAGAAAAAGTGCTATGAAAATTAAGTGTTCTTTGTACACTAACGAAAAAAGCAAT
AAAAACTGAAAAATAAAAACTGAAAAAAAATACACTTCTCTCTTTGTCAGTAAAGTCTAGTTGGGGTGTG
TATGTCAATCACTAGTGAATTCGCGGCCGCCTGCAGGTCGACCATATGGGAGAGCTCCCAACGCGTTGGA
TGCATAGCTTGAGTATTCTATAGTGTCACCTAAATAGCTTGGCGTAATCATGGTCATAGCTGTTTCCTGT
GTGAAATTGTTATCCGCTCACAATTCCACACAACATACGAGCCGGAAGCATAAAGTGTAAAGCCTGGGGT
GCCTAATGAGTGAGCTAACTCACATTAATTGCGTTGCGCTCACTGCCCGCTTTCCAGTCGGGAAACCTGT
CGTGCCAGCTGCATTAATGAATCGGCCAACGCGCGGGGAGAGGCGGTTTGCGTATTGGGCGCTCTTCCGC
TTCCTCGCTCACTGACTCGCTGCGCTCGGTCGTTCGGCTGCGGCGAGCGGTATCAGCTCACTCAAAGGCG
GTAATACGGTTATCCACAGAATCAGGGGATAACGCAGGAAAGAACATGTGAGCAAAAGGCCAGCAAAAGG
CCAGGAACCGTAAAAAGGCCGCGTTGCTGGCGTTTTTCCATAGGCTCCGCCCCCCTGACGAGCATCACAA
AAATCGACGCTCAAGTCAGAGGTGGCGAAACCCGACAGGACTATAAAGATACCAGGCGTTTCCCCCTGGA
AGCTCCCTCGTGCGCTCTCCTGTTCCGACCCTGCCGCTTACCGGATACCTGTCCGCCTTTCTCCCTTCGG
GAAGCGTGGCGCTTTCTCATAGCTCACGCTGTAGGTATCTCAGTTCGGTGTAGGTCGTTCGCTCCAAGCT
GGGCTGTGTGCACGAACCCCCCGTTCAGCCCGACCGCTGCGCCTTATCCGGTAACTATCGTCTTGAGTCC
AACCCGGTAAGACACGACTTATCGCCACTGGCAGCAGCCACTGGTAACAGGATTAGCAGAGCGAGGTATG
TAGGCGGTGCTACAGAGTTCTTGAAGTGGTGGCCTAACTACGGCTACACTAGAAGAACAGTATTTGGTAT
CTGCGCTCTGCTGAAGCCAGTTACCTTCGGAAAAAGAGTTGGTAGCTCTTGATCCGGCAAACAAACCACC
GCTGGTAGCGGTGGTTTTTTTGTTTGCAAGCAGCAGATTACGCGCAGAAAAAAAGGATCTCAAGAAGATC
CTTTGATCTTTTCTACGGGGTCTGACGCTCAGTGGAACGAAAACTCACGTTAAGGGATTTTGGTCATGAG
ATTATCAAAAAGGATCTTCACCTAGATCCTTTTAAATTAAAAATGAAGTTTTAAATCAATCTAAAGTATA
TATGAGTAAACTTGGTCTGACAGTTACCAATGCTTAATCAGTGAGGCACCTATCTCAGCGATCTGTCTAT
TTCGTTCATCCATAGTTGCCTGACTCCCCGTCGTGTAGATAACTACGATACGGGAGGGCTTACCATCTGG
CCCCAGTGCTGCAATGATACCGCGAGACCCACGCTCACCGGCTCCAGATTTATCAGCAATAAACCAGCCA
GCCGGAAGGGCCGAGCGCAGAAGTGGTCCTGCAACTTTATCCGCCTCCATCCAGTCTATTAATTGTTGCC
GGGAAGCTAGAGTAAGTAGTTCGCCAGTTAATAGTTTGCGCAACGTTGTTGCCATTGCTACAGGCATCGT
GGTGTCACGCTCGTCGTTTGGTATGGCTTCATTCAGCTCCGGTTCCCAACGATCAAGGCGAGTTACATGA
TCCCCCATGTTGTGCAAAAAAGCGGTTAGCTCCTTCGGTCCTCCGATCGTTGTCAGAAGTAAGTTGGCCG
CAGTGTTATCACTCATGGTTATGGCAGCACTGCATAATTCTCTTACTGTCATGCCATCCGTAAGATGCTT
TTCTGTGACTGGTGAGTACTCAACCAAGTCATTCTGAGAATAGTGTATGCGGCGACCGAGTTGCTCTTGC
CCGGCGTCAATACGGGATAATACCGCGCCACATAGCAGAACTTTAAAAGTGCTCATCATTGGAAAACGTT
CTTCGGGGCGAAAACTCTCAAGGATCTTACCGCTGTTGAGATCCAGTTCGATGTAACCCACTCGTGCACC
CAACTGATCTTCAGCATCTTTTACTTTCACCAGCGTTTCTGGGTGAGCAAAAACAGGAAGGCAAAATGCC
GCAAAAAAGGGAATAAGGGCGACACGGAAATGTTGAATACTCATACTCTTCCTTTTTCAATATTATTGAA
GCATTTATCAGGGTTATTGTCTCATGAGCGGATACATATTTGAATGTATTTAGAAAAATAAACAAATAGG
GGTTCCGCGCACATTTCCCCGAAAAGTGCCACCTGATGCGGTGTGAAATACCGCACAGATGCGTAAGGAG
AAAATACCGCATCAGGAAATTGTAAGCGTTAATATTTTGTTAAAATTCGCGTTAAATTTTTGTTAAATCA
GCTCATTTTTTAACCAATAGGCCGAAATCGGCAAAATCCCTTATAAATCAAAAGAATAGACCGAGATAGG
GT
[37 nt withheld, positions 2873-2909]
AAAGAACGTGGACTCCAACGTCAAAGG
[49 nt withheld, positions 2937-2985]
T
[91 nt withheld, positions 2987-3077]
G
[124 nt withheld, positions 3079-3202]
CCATTCGCCATTCAGGCTGCGCAACTGTTGGGAAGGGCGATCGGTGCGGGCCTCTTCGCTATTACGCCAG
CTGGCGAAAGGGGGATGTGCTGCAAGGCGATTAAGTTGGGTAACGCCAGGGTTTTCCCAGTCACGACGTT
GTAAAACGACGGCCAGTGAATTG
