>Addgene plasmid #139486 | pISH-Olfr156 | depositor partial sequence | sequence record 269833 | Insert flanked by M13f/M13r sequence site and T7/SP6 promoters
GTAGGTCAGAAATGCCTGATTCAGTGATAGTGAGGAAGGAAGTGGGTTACTTCCCCGTTCAGTGCACACA
GGGCTTGGCTGGGAATGGTCAATCATTCAGCATAGCCTTGATGGCTAGCCCTGAAGATCAGTCTGGACTG
AGTTCTTCGTGAGTGACTGGGCTGGACCATGGACTCTTTAGAATCAAGACACTGGTTGTACAAAATATCC
TAGAACCAAGAAAAAGTGCTATGAAAATTAAGTGTTCTTTGTACACTAACGAAAAAAGCAATAAAAACTG
AAAAATAAAAACTGAAAAAAAATACACTTCTCTCTTTGTCAGTAAAGTCTAGTTGGGGTGTGTATGTC
